Addgene plasmid #162016: pLEX304-GFP-v1 IQSEC1 WT
Purpose: Expression of IQSEC1 splice variant 1
Depositing lab: David Bryant. Depositing organization: University of Glasgow. Publication: An ARF GTPase module promoting invasion and metastasis through regulating phosphoinositide metabolism. Nacke M, Sandilands E, Nikolatou K, Roman-Fernandez A, Mason S, Patel R, Lilla S, Yelland T, Galbraith LCA, Freckmann EC, McGarry L, Morton JP, Shanks E, Leung HY, Markert E, Ismail S, Zanivan S, Blyth K, Bryant DM. Nat Commun. 2021 Mar 12;12(1):1623. doi: 10.1038/s41467-021-21847-4. PubMed 33712589.
Backbone
  Vector backbone: pLEX304-GFP
  Vector type: Lentiviral
Growth in bacteria
  Bacterial resistance: Ampicillin, 100 μg/mL
  Growth temperature: 37°C
  Growth strain: NEB Stable
  Copy number: High Copy
Gene/Insert
  Gene/Insert name: IQSEC1
  Species: H. sapiens (human)
  Entrez Gene: IQSEC1 (a.k.a. ARF-GEP100, ARFGEP100, BRAG2, GEP100)
  Cloning method: Restriction Enzyme; 5′ cloning site Unknown (unknown if destroyed)
Terms and licenses: Academic/Nonprofit Terms; Industry Terms: Not Available to Industry
Depositor comments: Please visit https://doi.org/10.1101/851410 for bioRxiv preprint.
How to cite: pLEX304-GFP-v1 IQSEC1 WT was a gift from David Bryant (Addgene plasmid # 162016 ; http://n2t.net/addgene:162016 ; RRID:Addgene_162016)
