[The description below was written by a language model from this plasmid's Addgene catalogue record and pLannotate feature annotations shown in this document.]
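Description:
pLEX304-GFP-v1 IQSEC1 WT is a lentiviral transfer plasmid for expressing human IQSEC1 (also known as BRAG2, GEP100 or ARF-GEP100), an ARF GTPase exchange factor, as a GFP-tagged protein in mammalian cells. The catalogue entry identifies the insert as wild-type splice variant 1. It is built on the pLEX304-GFP backbone and is maintained in E. coli through a high-copy ColE1/pUC-type origin with ampicillin selection (β-lactamase). An f1 origin and remnants of a lac/lacZα cloning region are also annotated in the bacterial portion.

The viral cassette has a third-generation, self-inactivating layout. An RSV promoter drives a truncated HIV-1 5' LTR, followed by the Ψ packaging signal with a partial gag sequence and the RRE for Rev-dependent export of the genomic RNA. The cassette ends in a ΔU3 3' LTR, which is followed by an SV40 polyadenylation signal and SV40 origin. Within the provirus, a human PGK promoter drives blasticidin S deaminase, so transduced cells can be selected with blasticidin. A cPPT/CTS element, which aids nuclear import of the viral genome, precedes the main expression unit. That unit consists of the CMV enhancer/promoter, EGFP, a short multiple-cloning-site linker and the IQSEC1 coding sequence, an arrangement consistent with an N-terminal EGFP fusion, although the record does not explicitly confirm the reading frame. A WPRE downstream enhances transcript stability and expression.

The construct suits stable or transient expression of fluorescently trackable IQSEC1 variant 1, and the associated work studied an ARF GTPase module in invasion, metastasis and phosphoinositide metabolism. The cloning sites used are not recorded.
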