Features (pLannotate 1.2.2; 33 found; start..end, strand, type, name):
     36..339     +  enhancer       CMV enhancer: human cytomegalovirus immediate early enhancer
    340..543     +  promoter       CMV promoter: human cytomegalovirus (CMV) immediate early promoter
    588..1304    +  CDS            EGFP: EGFP is a basic (constitutively fluorescent) green fluorescent protein published in 1996, derived from Aequorea victoria. It is reported to be a rapidly-maturing weak dimer with moderate acid sensitivity.
   1305..1332    +  misc_feature   MCS (fragment): multiple cloning site
   1359..4139    +  CDS            IQSEC1: IQEC1_HUMAN - Also known as ARFGEP100, BRAG2 From Homo sapiens (Human).
   4680..4716    +  misc_feature   MCS (fragment): multiple cloning site
   4733..4817    +  CDS            large T antigen (fragment): large T antigen from SV40 (simian virus 40)
   4866..5454    +  misc_feature   WPRE: woodchuck hepatitis virus posttranscriptional regulatory element
   5505..5524    +  misc_feature   cPPT/CTS (fragment): central polypurine tract and central termination sequence of HIV-1
   5526..5759    +  LTR            3' LTR (ΔU3): self-inactivating 3' long terminal repeat (LTR) from HIV-1
   5837..5958    +  polyA_signal   SV40 poly(A) signal: SV40 polyadenylation signal
   5998..6133    +  rep_origin     SV40 ori: SV40 origin of replication
   6154..6172    -  promoter       T7 promoter: promoter for bacteriophage T7 RNA polymerase
   6180..6335    +  CDS            lacZα (fragment): LacZα fragment of β-galactosidase; lacZ fragment
   6340..6768    +  rep_origin     f1 ori (sequence partly withheld): f1 bacteriophage origin of replication; arrow indicates direction of (+) strand synthesis
   6821..6925    +  promoter       AmpR promoter: bla
   6926..7786    +  CDS            AmpR: β-lactamase; bla; confers resistance to ampicillin, carbenicillin, and related antibiotics
   7957..8545    +  rep_origin     ori: high-copy-number ColE1/pMB1/pBR322/pUC origin of replication
   8728..8820    +  CDS            lacI (fragment): lac repressor; lacI; The lac repressor binds to the lac operator to inhibit transcription in E. coli. This inhibition can be relieved by adding lactose or isopropyl-β-D-thiogalactopyranoside (IPTG).
   8833..8854    +  protein_bind   CAP binding site: CAP binding activates transcription in the presence of cAMP. E. coli catabolite activator protein
   8869..8899    +  promoter       lac promoter: promoter for the E. coli lac operon
   8903..8925    +  protein_bind   lac operator (fragment): The lac repressor binds to the lac operator to inhibit transcription in E. coli. This inhibition can be relieved by adding lactose or isopropyl-β-D-thiogalactopyranoside (IPTG). lac repressor encoded by lacI
   8968..8986    +  promoter       T3 promoter: promoter for bacteriophage T3 RNA polymerase
   9014..9240    +  promoter       RSV promoter: Rous sarcoma virus enhancer/promoter
   9241..9421    +  LTR            5' LTR (truncated): truncated 5' long terminal repeat (LTR) from HIV-1
   9468..9593    +  misc_feature   HIV-1 Ψ: packaging signal of human immunodeficiency virus type 1
   9577..9940    +  CDS            HIV-1 gag (fragment): gag protein from human immunodeficiency virus 1; gag
  10086..10319   +  misc_feature   RRE: The Rev response element (RRE) of HIV-1 allows for Rev-dependent mRNA export from the nucleus to the cytoplasm.
  10696..10722   +  CDS            Rev (fragment): human immunodeficiency virus 1 (HIV-1) Rev protein; rev; enhances nuclear export of unspliced and incompletely spliced viral mRNAs
  10723..11223   +  promoter       hPGK promoter: human phosphoglycerate kinase 1 promoter
  11235..11630   +  CDS            BSD: blasticidin S deaminase; Aspergillus terreus BSD; confers resistance to blasticidin
  11690..11807   +  misc_feature   cPPT/CTS: central polypurine tract and central termination sequence of HIV-1
  11866..11888   +  enhancer       CMV enhancer (fragment): human cytomegalovirus immediate early enhancer
>Addgene plasmid #162016 | pLEX304-GFP-v1 IQSEC1 WT | addgene full sequence | sequence record 318867 | Addgene NGS Result
GGGTCATTAGTTCATAGCCCATATATGGAGTTCCGCGTTACATAACTTACGGTAAATGGCCCGCCTGGCT
GACCGCCCAACGACCCCCGCCCATTGACGTCAATAATGACGTATGTTCCCATAGTAACGCCAATAGGGAC
TTTCCATTGACGTCAATGGGTGGAGTATTTACGGTAAACTGCCCACTTGGCAGTACATCAAGTGTATCAT
ATGCCAAGTACGCCCCCTATTGACGTCAATGACGGTAAATGGCCCGCCTGGCATTATGCCCAGTACATGA
CCTTATGGGACTTTCCTACTTGGCAGTACATCTACGTATTAGTCATCGCTATTACCATGGTGATGCGGTT
TTGGCAGTACATCAATGGGCGTGGATAGCGGTTTGACTCACGGGGATTTCCAAGTCTCCACCCCATTGAC
GTCAATGGGAGTTTGTTTTGGCACCAAAATCAACGGGACTTTCCAAAATGTCGTAACAACTCCGCCCCAT
TGACGCAAATGGGCGGTAGGCGTGTACGGTGGGAGGTCTATATAAGCAGAGCTGGTTTAGTGAACCGTCA
GATCCGCTAGCGCTACCGGTCGCCACCATGGTGAGCAAGGGCGAGGAGCTGTTCACCGGGGTGGTGCCCA
TCCTGGTCGAGCTGGACGGCGACGTAAACGGCCACAAGTTCAGCGTGTCCGGCGAGGGCGAGGGCGATGC
CACCTACGGCAAGCTGACCCTGAAGTTCATCTGCACCACCGGCAAGCTGCCCGTGCCCTGGCCCACCCTC
GTGACCACCCTGACCTACGGCGTGCAGTGCTTCAGCCGCTACCCCGACCACATGAAGCAGCACGACTTCT
TCAAGTCCGCCATGCCCGAAGGCTACGTCCAGGAGCGCACCATCTTCTTCAAGGACGACGGCAACTACAA
GACCCGCGCCGAGGTGAAGTTCGAGGGCGACACCCTGGTGAACCGCATCGAGCTGAAGGGCATCGACTTC
AAGGAGGACGGCAACATCCTGGGGCACAAGCTGGAGTACAACTACAACAGCCACAACGTCTATATCATGG
CCGACAAGCAGAAGAACGGCATCAAGGTGAACTTCAAGATCCGCCACAACATCGAGGACGGCAGCGTGCA
GCTCGCCGACCACTACCAGCAGAACACCCCCATCGGCGACGGCCCCGTGCTGCTGCCCGACAACCACTAC
CTGAGCACCCAGTCCGCCCTGAGCAAAGACCCCAACGAGAAGCGCGATCACATGGTCCTGCTGGAGTTCG
TGACCGCCGCCGGGATCACTCTCGGCATGGACGAGCTGTACAAGTCCGGACTCAGATCTCGAGCTCAAGC
TTACATGGCTTGCAGAAGACGCTATTTCGTCGAGGGCGAGGCCCCCAGCAGTGAGACTGGCACATCCCTG
GACAGCCCCTCAGCCTACCCCCAGGGCCCCTTGGTGCCCGGTTCCAGCCTGAGCCCGGATCACTACGAGC
ACACGTCAGTGGGAGCCTATGGGCTGTACTCGGGGCCGCCGGGGCAACAGCAGCGCACGCGGAGGCCCAA
GCTGCAGCACTCGACCTCCATCCTGCGCAAGCAGGCTGAGGAGGAGGCCATCAAGCGCTCACGCTCACTC
TCCGAGAGCTATGAGCTCTCCTCGGACCTGCAGGACAAGCAGGTGGAGATGCTAGAGCGAAAGTATGGGG
GGCGCCTGGTAACCCGCCATGCGGCCCGCACCATCCAGACGGCGTTTCGCCAATATCAAATGAATAAAAA
CTTCGAGCGCTTGCGCAGCTCCATGTCAGAGAACCGCATGTCACGCCGGATTGTGCTGTCCAACATGAGG
ATGCAGTTCTCCTTTGAGGGGCCTGAGAAAGTGCACAGCTCCTACTTCGAGGGGAAGCAGGTCTCAGTGA
CTAACGACGGCTCCCAGCTGGGAGCCCTGGTGTCCCCTGAGTGTGGTGACCTCAGCGAGCCCACCACCCT
CAAGTCTCCGGCCCCCTCCAGTGACTTTGCGGACGCCATCACCGAGCTGGAGGACGCCTTCTCTAGGCAA
GTGAAATCACTGGCCGAGTCCATCGACGATGCCCTCAACTGCCGCAGCCTGCACACTGAGGAGGCACCGG
CCCTGGATGCGGCGCGGGCCCGGGACACCGAACCCCAGACAGCCCTGCACGGCATGGACCACCGCAAACT
GGACGAGATGACGGCCTCGTACAGTGATGTCACCCTGTACATCGATGAGGAGGAGCTGTCGCCCCCTCTG
CCCCTCTCGCAGGCAGGGGACCGGCCGTCCAGCACCGAGTCGGACCTGCGGCTACGGGCTGGGGGCGCAG
CCCCAGACTACTGGGCCCTGGCCCACAAAGAGGACAAGGCTGACACGGACACGAGCTGCCGGAGCACGCC
GTCGCTGGAGCGGCAGGAGCAGCGGCTGCGGGTGGAGCATCTGCCGCTGCTCACCATCGAGCCACCCAGC
GACAGCTCTGTGGACCTTAGTGACCGCTCGGAGCGGGGGTCACTCAAGAGGCAGAGTGCTTACGAGCGCA
GCCTTGGCGGGCAGCAGGGCAGTCCCAAGCATGGTCCCCACAGCGGCGCCCCCAAGAGCCTCCCCCGGGA
GGAGCCTGAGTTGCGGCCCCGGCCCCCCAGGCCCCTGGACAGCCACTTGGCCATCAATGGCTCAGCCAAC
CGGCAGAGCAAGTCTGAGTCGGACTACTCAGACGGTGACAATGACAGCATCAACAGCACGTCCAACTCCA
ACGATACCATCAACTGCAGCTCCGAGTCATCGTCCCGTGACAGCCTGCGGGAGCAGACGCTCAGCAAGCA
GACCTACCACAAGGAGGCCCGCAACAGCTGGGACTCGCCTGCCTTTAGCAACGATGTCATCCGCAAGAGG
CACTACCGCATCGGCCTGAACCTCTTCAACAAGAAGCCTGAGAAGGGAGTCCAGTACCTCATCGAGCGTG
GCTTTGTGCCCGACACGCCCGTCGGGGTGGCCCACTTCCTGCTGCAGCGCAAGGGCCTCAGCCGGCAGAT
GATCGGCGAGTTCCTGGGCAACCGGCAGAAGCAGTTCAACCGTGACGTGCTCGACTGCGTCGTGGACGAG
ATGGACTTCTCTACCATGGAGCTGGATGAGGCCCTCAGGAAATTCCAGGCGCACATCCGTGTCCAAGGGG
AGGCTCAGAAAGTGGAGCGGCTCATAGAGGCGTTCAGCCAGCGCTACTGCATCTGCAACCCTGGGGTGGT
GCGGCAATTCCGGAACCCAGACACCATTTTCATCCTGGCCTTCGCCATCATCCTGCTGAACACCGACATG
TACAGCCCCAATGTCAAGCCCGAGCGGAAAATGAAGCTAGAGGACTTCATCAAGAACCTCCGAGGTGTGG
ACGATGGTGAGGACATTCCCCGTGAGATGCTGATGGGGATCTATGAACGGATCCGTAAGCGAGAGCTAAA
GACCAATGAGGACCATGTGTCCCAGGTGCAGAAGGTGGAGAAGCTCATTGTGGGGAAAAAGCCGATCGGA
TCCCTGCATCCCGGGCTCGGCTGTGTGCTCTCTCTGCCCCACCGTCGGTTGGTCTGCTACTGCCGGCTCT
TTGAGGTTCCAGACCCAAACAAGCCCCAGAAACTCGGACTACACCAGCGAGAAATCTTCCTGTTCAACGA
CCTCCTGGTGGTCACCAAGATCTTCCAGAAGAAGAAGAACTCGGTGACGTACAGCTTCCGACAGTCCTTC
TCCTTGTACGGCATGCAGGTCCTGCTCTTCGAGAACCAGTACTACCCCAATGGCATCCGGCTCACCTCGT
CTGTCCCCGGAGCAGATATCAAGGTGCTGATCAACTTCAACGCCCCCAACCCCCAGGACCGGAAGAAGTT
CACCGACGACCTGCGCGAGTCTATCGCCGAGGTGCAGGAAATGGAAAAGCACCGGATCGAGAGCGAGCTG
GAAAAGCAGAAAGGCGTGGTGCGCCCCAGCATGAGCCAGTGCAGCAGCCTGAAGAAAGAGAGCGGCAACG
GCACCCTGAGCCGGGCCTGCCTGGATGATAGCTACGCCAGCGGCGAGGGCCTGAAGAGAAGCGCCCTGAG
CAGCTCCCTGCGGGATCTGAGCGAGGCCGGCAAGCGGGGCAGAAGAAGCAGCGCCGGCAGCCTGGAAAGC
AACGTGGAAGGCAGCATCATCAGCAGCCCCCACATGCGGCGGAGAGCCACCAGCACCAGAGAGTGCCCCA
GCAGACCCCACCAGACCATGCCCAACTCCTCCAGCCTGCTGGGCAGCCTGTTCGGCAGCAAGAGAGGCAA
GCCACCACCCCAGGCCCATCTGCCATCTGCCCCTGCCCTGCCTCCTCCACACCCTCCCGTGGTGCTGCCT
CATCTGCAGCACAGCGTGGCCGGACACCACCTGGGACCTCCAGAAGGACTGCCCCAGGCCGCCATGCACG
GCCATCACACCCAGTACTGCCACATGCAGAACCCCCCTCCCTACCACCACCATCACCATCATCACCCCCC
CCAGCACATCCAGCACGCCCACCAGTATCACCACGGCCCTCACGGCGGACACCCTGCCTATGGCGCCCAC
GCCCATGGACACCCTCCACTGCCTAGCGCCCATGTGGGACACACAGTGCACCACCACGGACAGCCTCCCG
CCCCTCCACCTCCTACCAGCAGCAAGGCCAAGCCCAGCGGCATCAGCACCATTGTGTGAGAATTCTGCAG
TCGACGGTACCGCGGGCCCGGGATCCACCGGATCTAGATAACTGATCATAATCAGCCATACCACATTTGT
AGAGGTTTTACTTGCTTTAAAAAACCTCCCACACCTCCCCCTGAACCTGAAACATAAAATGAATGCAATT
GTTGTTGTTGCTAACCGGTGGCGCGTTAAGTCGACAATCAACCTCTGGATTACAAAATTTGTGAAAGATT
GACTGGTATTCTTAACTATGTTGCTCCTTTTACGCTATGTGGATACGCTGCTTTAATGCCTTTGTATCAT
GCTATTGCTTCCCGTATGGCTTTCATTTTCTCCTCCTTGTATAAATCCTGGTTGCTGTCTCTTTATGAGG
AGTTGTGGCCCGTTGTCAGGCAACGTGGCGTGGTGTGCACTGTGTTTGCTGACGCAACCCCCACTGGTTG
GGGCATTGCCACCACCTGTCAGCTCCTTTCCGGGACTTTCGCTTTCCCCCTCCCTATTGCCACGGCGGAA
CTCATCGCCGCCTGCCTTGCCCGCTGCTGGACAGGGGCTCGGCTGTTGGGCACTGACAATTCCGTGGTGT
TGTCGGGGAAATCATCGTCCTTTCCTTGGCTGCTCGCCTGTGTTGCCACCTGGATTCTGCGCGGGACGTC
CTTCTGCTACGTCCCTTCGGCCCTCAATCCAGCGGACCTTCCTTCCCGCGGCCTGCTGCCGGCTCTGCGG
CCTCTTCCGCGTCTTCGCCTTCGCCCTCAGACGAGTCGGATCTCCCTTTGGGCCGCCTCCCCGCGTCGAC
TTTAAGACCAATGACTTACAAGGCAGCTGTAGATCTTAGCCACTTTTTAAAAGAAAAGGGGGGACTGGAA
GGGCTAATTCACTCCCAACGAAGACAAGATCTGCTTTTTGCTTGTACTGGGTCTCTCTGGTTAGACCAGA
TCTGAGCCTGGGAGCTCTCTGGCTAACTAGGGAACCCACTGCTTAAGCCTCAATAAAGCTTGCCTTGAGT
GCTTCAAGTAGTGTGTGCCCGTCTGTTGTGTGACTCTGGTAACTAGAGATCCCTCAGACCCTTTTAGTCA
GTGTGGAAAATCTCTAGCAGTACGTATAGTAGTTCATGTCATCTTATTATTCAGTATTTATAACTTGCAA
AGAAATGAATATCAGAGAGTGAGAGGAACTTGTTTATTGCAGCTTATAATGGTTACAAATAAAGCAATAG
CATCACAAATTTCACAAATAAAGCATTTTTTTCACTGCATTCTAGTTGTGGTTTGTCCAAACTCATCAAT
GTATCTTATCATGTCTGGCTCTAGCTATCCCGCCCCTAACTCCGCCCATCCCGCCCCTAACTCCGCCCAG
TTCCGCCCATTCTCCGCCCCATGGCTGACTAATTTTTTTTATTTATGCAGAGGCCGAGGCCGCCTCGGCC
TCTGAGCTATTCCAGAAGTAGTGAGGAGGCTTTTTTGGAGGCCTAGGGACGTACCCAATTCGCCCTATAG
TGAGTCGTATTACGCGCGCTCACTGGCCGTCGTTTTACAACGTCGTGACTGGGAAAACCCTGGCGTTACC
CAACTTAATCGCCTTGCAGCACATCCCCCTTTCGCCAGCTGGCGTAATAGCGAAGAGGCCCGCACCGATC
GCCCTTCCCAACAGTTGCGCAGCCTGAATGGCGAATGGG
[124 nt withheld, positions 6340-6463]
C
[91 nt withheld, positions 6465-6555]
A
[49 nt withheld, positions 6557-6605]
CCTTTGACGTTGGAGTCCACGTTCTTT
[37 nt withheld, positions 6633-6669]
ACCCTATCTCGGTCTATTCTTTTGATTTATAAGGGATTTTGCCGATTTCGGCCTATTGGTTAAAAAATGA
GCTGATTTAACAAAAATTTAACGCGAATTTTAACAAAATATTAACGCTTACAATTTAGGTGGCACTTTTC
GGGGAAATGTGCGCGGAACCCCTATTTGTTTATTTTTCTAAATACATTCAAATATGTATCCGCTCATGAG
ACAATAACCCTGATAAATGCTTCAATAATATTGAAAAAGGAAGAGTATGAGTATTCAACATTTCCGTGTC
GCCCTTATTCCCTTTTTTGCGGCATTTTGCCTTCCTGTTTTTGCTCACCCAGAAACGCTGGTGAAAGTAA
AAGATGCTGAAGATCAGTTGGGTGCACGAGTGGGTTACATCGAACTGGATCTCAACAGCGGTAAGATCCT
TGAGAGTTTTCGCCCCGAAGAACGTTTTCCAATGATGAGCACTTTTAAAGTTCTGCTATGTGGCGCGGTA
TTATCCCGTATTGACGCCGGGCAAGAGCAACTCGGTCGCCGCATACACTATTCTCAGAATGACTTGGTTG
AGTACTCACCAGTCACAGAAAAGCATCTTACGGATGGCATGACAGTAAGAGAATTATGCAGTGCTGCCAT
AACCATGAGTGATAACACTGCGGCCAACTTACTTCTGACAACGATCGGAGGACCGAAGGAGCTAACCGCT
TTTTTGCACAACATGGGGGATCATGTAACTCGCCTTGATCGTTGGGAACCGGAGCTGAATGAAGCCATAC
CAAACGACGAGCGTGACACCACGATGCCTGTAGCAATGGCAACAACGTTGCGCAAACTATTAACTGGCGA
ACTACTTACTCTAGCTTCCCGGCAACAATTAATAGACTGGATGGAGGCGGATAAAGTTGCAGGACCACTT
CTGCGCTCGGCCCTTCCGGCTGGCTGGTTTATTGCTGATAAATCTGGAGCCGGTGAGCGTGGGTCTCGCG
GTATCATTGCAGCACTGGGGCCAGATGGTAAGCCCTCCCGTATCGTAGTTATCTACACGACGGGGAGTCA
GGCAACTATGGATGAACGAAATAGACAGATCGCTGAGATAGGTGCCTCACTGATTAAGCATTGGTAACTG
TCAGACCAAGTTTACTCATATATACTTTAGATTGATTTAAAACTTCATTTTTAATTTAAAAGGATCTAGG
TGAAGATCCTTTTTGATAATCTCATGACCAAAATCCCTTAACGTGAGTTTTCGTTCCACTGAGCGTCAGA
CCCCGTAGAAAAGATCAAAGGATCTTCTTGAGATCCTTTTTTTCTGCGCGTAATCTGCTGCTTGCAAACA
AAAAAACCACCGCTACCAGCGGTGGTTTGTTTGCCGGATCAAGAGCTACCAACTCTTTTTCCGAAGGTAA
CTGGCTTCAGCAGAGCGCAGATACCAAATACTGTTCTTCTAGTGTAGCCGTAGTTAGGCCACCACTTCAA
GAACTCTGTAGCACCGCCTACATACCTCGCTCTGCTAATCCTGTTACCAGTGGCTGCTGCCAGTGGCGAT
AAGTCGTGTCTTACCGGGTTGGACTCAAGACGATAGTTACCGGATAAGGCGCAGCGGTCGGGCTGAACGG
GGGGTTCGTGCACACAGCCCAGCTTGGAGCGAACGACCTACACCGAACTGAGATACCTACAGCGTGAGCT
ATGAGAAAGCGCCACGCTTCCCGAAGGGAGAAAGGCGGACAGGTATCCGGTAAGCGGCAGGGTCGGAACA
GGAGAGCGCACGAGGGAGCTTCCAGGGGGAAACGCCTGGTATCTTTATAGTCCTGTCGGGTTTCGCCACC
TCTGACTTGAGCGTCGATTTTTGTGATGCTCGTCAGGGGGGCGGAGCCTATGGAAAAACGCCAGCAACGC
GGCCTTTTTACGGTTCCTGGCCTTTTGCTGGCCTTTTGCTCACATGTTCTTTCCTGCGTTATCCCCTGAT
TCTGTGGATAACCGTATTACCGCCTTTGAGTGAGCTGATACCGCTCGCCGCAGCCGAACGACCGAGCGCA
GCGAGTCAGTGAGCGAGGAAGCGGAAGAGCGCCCAATACGCAAACCGCCTCTCCCCGCGCGTTGGCCGAT
TCATTAATGCAGCTGGCACGACAGGTTTCCCGACTGGAAAGCGGGCAGTGAGCGCAACGCAATTAATGTG
AGTTAGCTCACTCATTAGGCACCCCAGGCTTTACACTTTATGCTTCCGGCTCGTATGTTGTGTGGAATTG
TGAGCGGATAACAATTTCACACAGGAAACAGCTATGACCATGATTACGCCAAGCGCGCAATTAACCCTCA
CTAAAGGGAACAAAAGCTGGAGCTGCAAGCTTAATGTAGTCTTATGCAATACTCTTGTAGTCTTGCAACA
TGGTAACGATGAGTTAGCAACATGCCTTACAAGGAGAGAAAAAGCACCGTGCATGCCGATTGGTGGAAGT
AAGGTGGTACGATCGTGCCTTATTAGGAAGGCAACAGACGGGTCTGACATGGATTGGACGAACCACTGAA
TTGCCGCATTGCAGAGATATTGTATTTAAGTGCCTAGCTCGATACATAAACGGGTCTCTCTGGTTAGACC
AGATCTGAGCCTGGGAGCTCTCTGGCTAACTAGGGAACCCACTGCTTAAGCCTCAATAAAGCTTGCCTTG
AGTGCTTCAAGTAGTGTGTGCCCGTCTGTTGTGTGACTCTGGTAACTAGAGATCCCTCAGACCCTTTTAG
TCAGTGTGGAAAATCTCTAGCAGTGGCGCCCGAACAGGGACTTGAAAGCGAAAGGGAAACCAGAGGAGCT
CTCTCGACGCAGGACTCGGCTTGCTGAAGCGCGCACGGCAAGAGGCGAGGGGCGGCGACTGGTGAGTACG
CCAAAAATTTTGACTAGCGGAGGCTAGAAGGAGAGAGATGGGTGCGAGAGCGTCAGTATTAAGCGGGGGA
GAATTAGATCGCGATGGGAAAAAATTCGGTTAAGGCCAGGGGGAAAGAAAAAATATAAATTAAAACATAT
AGTATGGGCAAGCAGGGAGCTAGAACGATTCGCAGTTAATCCTGGCCTGTTAGAAACATCAGAAGGCTGT
AGACAAATACTGGGACAGCTACAACCATCCCTTCAGACAGGATCAGAAGAACTTAGATCATTATATAATA
CAGTAGCAACCCTCTATTGTGTGCATCAAAGGATAGAGATAAAAGACACCAAGGAAGCTTTAGACAAGAT
AGAGGAAGAGCAAAACAAAAGTAAGACCACCGCACAGCAAGCGGCCGCTGATCTTCAGACCTGGAGGAGG
AGATATGAGGGACAATTGGAGAAGTGAATTATATAAATATAAAGTAGTAAAAATTGAACCATTAGGAGTA
GCACCCACCAAGGCAAAGAGAAGAGTGGTGCAGAGAGAAAAAAGAGCAGTGGGAATAGGAGCTTTGTTCC
TTGGGTTCTTGGGAGCAGCAGGAAGCACTATGGGCGCAGCGTCAATGACGCTGACGGTACAGGCCAGACA
ATTATTGTCTGGTATAGTGCAGCAGCAGAACAATTTGCTGAGGGCTATTGAGGCGCAACAGCATCTGTTG
CAACTCACAGTCTGGGGCATCAAGCAGCTCCAGGCAAGAATCCTGGCTGTGGAAAGATACCTAAAGGATC
AACAGCTCCTGGGGATTTGGGGTTGCTCTGGAAAACTCATTTGCACCACTGCTGTGCCTTGGAATGCTAG
TTGGAGTAATAAATCTCTGGAACAGATTTGGAATCACACGACCTGGATGGAGTGGGACAGAGAAATTAAC
AATTACACAAGCTTAATACACTCCTTAATTGAAGAATCGCAAAACCAGCAAGAAAAGAATGAACAAGAAT
TATTGGAATTAGATAAATGGGCAAGTTTGTGGAATTGGTTTAACATAACAAATTGGCTGTGGTATATAAA
ATTATTCATAATGATAGTAGGAGGCTTGGTAGGTTTAAGAATAGTTTTTGCTGTACTTTCTATAGTGAAT
AGAGTTAGGCAGGGATATTCACCATTATCGTTTCAGACCCACCTCCCAACCCCGAGGGGACCCTTGCGCC
TTTTCCAAGGCAGCCCTGGGTTTGCGCAGGGACGCGGCTGCTCTGGGCGTGGTTCCGGGAAACGCAGCGG
CGCCGACCCTGGGTCTCGCACATTCTTCACGTCCGTTCGCAGCGTCACCCGGATCTTCGCCGCTACCCTT
GTGGGCCCCCCGGCGACGCTTCCTGCTCCGCCCCTAAGTCGGGAAGGTTCCTTGCGGTTCGCGGCGTGCC
GGACGTGACAAACGGAAGCCGCACGTCTCACTAGTACCCTCGCAGACGGACAGCGCCAGGGAGCAATGGC
AGCGCGCCGACCGCGATGGGCTGTGGCCAATAGCGGCTGCTCAGCAGGGCGCGCCGAGAGCAGCGGCCGG
GAAGGGGCGGTGCGGGAGGCGGGGTGTGGGGCGGTAGTGTGGGCCCTGTTCCTGCCCGCGCGGTGTTCCG
CATTCTGCAAGCCTCCGGAGCGCACGTCGGCAGTCGGCTCCCTCGTTGACCGAATCACCGACCTCTCTCC
CCAGGGGGTACCACCATGGCCAAGCCTTTGTCTCAAGAAGAATCCACCCTCATTGAAAGAGCAACGGCTA
CAATCAACAGCATCCCCATCTCTGAAGACTACAGCGTCGCCAGCGCAGCTCTCTCTAGCGACGGCCGCAT
CTTCACTGGTGTCAATGTATATCATTTTACTGGGGGACCTTGTGCAGAACTCGTGGTGCTGGGCACTGCT
GCTGCTGCGGCAGCTGGCAACCTGACTTGTATCGTCGCGATCGGAAATGAGAACAGGGGCATCTTGAGCC
CCTGCGGACGGTGCCGACAGGTGCTTCTCGATCTGCATCCTGGGATCAAAGCCATAGTGAAGGACAGTGA
TGGACAGCCGACGGCAGTTGGGATTCGTGAATTGCTGCCCTCTGGTTATGTGTGGGAGGGCCTGCAGCTG
CAGTAGTAAGAATTCTAGATCTTGAGACAAATGGCAGTATTCATCCACAATTTTAAAAGAAAAGGGGGGA
TTGGGGGGTACAGTGCAGGGGAAAGAATAGTAGACATAATAGCAACAGACATACAAACTAAAGAATTACA
AAAACAAATTACAAAAATTCAAAATTTTCGGGTTTATTACAGGGACAGCAGAGATCCACTTTGGCGCCGG
CTCGAGGGGGCCCGGGGTTATTAATAGTAATCAATTACG
